>Addgene plasmid #53653 | HPDA-c103 | depositor partial sequence | sequence record 83780 | insert sequence
ATGGGGGCAAAGCCTGAGAGAGGCCGATTCCTCCACTTCCACTCTGTGACCTTCTGGGTTGGCAACGCCA
AGCAGGCCGCGTCATTCTACTGCAGCAAGATGGGCTTTGAACCTCTAGCCTACAGGGGCCTGGAGACCGG
TTCCCGGGAGGTGGTCAGCCATGTAATCAAACAAGGGAAGATTGTGTTTGTCCTCTCCTCAGCGCTCAAC
CCCTGGAACAAAGAGATGGGCGATCACCTGGTGAAACACGGTGACGGAGTGAAGGACATTGCGTTCGAGG
TGGAAGATTGTGACTACATCGTGCAGAAAGCACGGGAACGGGGCGCCAAAATCATGCGGGAGCCCTGGGT
AGAGCAAGACAAGTTTGGGAAGGTGAAGTTTGCTGTGCTGCAGACGTATGGGGACACCACACACACCCTG
GTGGAGAAGATGAACTACATCGGCCAATTCTTGCCTGGATATGAGGCCCCAGCGTTCATGGACCCCCTAC
TTCCTAAACTGCCCAAATGCAGTCTGGAGATGATCGACCACATTGTGGGAAACCAGCCTGATCAGGAGAT
GGTGTCCGCCTCCGAATGGTACCTGAAAAACCTGCAGTTCCACCGCTTCTGGTCCGTGGATGACACGCAG
GTGCACACGGAATATAGCTCTCTGCGATCCATTGTGGTGGCCAACTATGAAGAGTCCATCAAGATGCCCA
TCAATGAGCCAGCGCCTGGCAAGAAGAAGTCCCAGATCCAGGAATATGTGGACTATAACGGGGGCGCTGG
GGTCCAGCACATCGCTCTCAAGACCGAAGACATCATCACAGCGATTCGCCACTTGAGAGAGAGAGGCCTG
GAGTTCTTATCTGTTCCCTCCACGTACTACAAACAACTGCGGGAGAAGCTGAAGACGGCCAAGATCAAGG
TGAAGGAGAACATTGATGCCCTGGAGGAGCTGAAAATCCTGGTGGACTACGACGAGAAAGGCTACCTCCT
GCAGATCTTCACCAAACCGGTGCAGGACCGGCCCACGCTCTTCCTGGAAGTCATCCAGCGCCACAACCAC
CAGGGTTTTGGAGCCGGCAACTTCAACTCACTGTTCAAGGCTTTCGAGGAGGAGCAGAACCTGCGGGGTA
ACCTCACCAACATGGAGACCAATGGGGTGGTGCCCGGCATGGCAGAGAACCTCTACTTCCAATCGCACCA
TCATCACCACCATGATTACAAGGATGACGACGATAAGTGAGGATCC
