>Addgene plasmid #53653 | HPDA-c103 | addgene partial sequence | sequence record 86686 | T7 5'-TAATACGACTCACTATAGGG-3'
AATAATTTTGTTTAACCTTAAGAAGGAGATATACTATGGGGGCAAAGCCTGAGAGAGGCCGATTCCTCCA
CTTCCACTCTGTGACCTTCTGGGTTGGCAACGCCAAGCAGGCCGCGTCATTCTACTGCAGCAAGATGGGC
TTTGAACCTCTAGCCTACAGGGGCCTGGAGACCGGTTCCCGGGAGGTGGTCAGCCATGTAATCAAACAAG
GGAAGATTGTGTTTGTCCTCTCCTCAGCGCTCAACCCCTGGAACAAAGAGATGGGCGATCACCTGGTGAA
ACACGGTGACGGAGTGAAGGACATTGCGTTCGAGGTGGAAGATTGTGACTACATCGTGCAGAAAGCACGG
GAACGGGGCGCCAAAATCATGCGGGAGCCCTGGGTAGAGCAAGACAAGTTTGGGAAGGTGAAGTTTGCTG
TGCTGCAGACGTATGGGGACACCACACACACCCTGGTGGAGAAGATGAACTACATCGGCCAATTCTTGCC
TGGATATGAGGCCCCAGCGTTCATGGACCCCCTACTTCCTAAACTGCCCAAATGCAGTCTGGAGATGATC
GACCACATTGTGGGAAACCAGCCTGATCAGGAGATGGTGTCCGCCTCCGAATGGTACCTGAAAAACCTGC
AGTTCCACCGCTTCTGGTCCGTGGATGACACGCAGGTGCACACGGAATATAGCTCTCTGCGATCCATTGT
GGTGGCCAACTATGAAGAGTCCATCAAGATGCCCATCAATGAGCCAGCGCCTGGCAAGAAGAAGTCCCAG
ATCCAGGAATATGTGGACTATAACGGGGGCGCTGGGGTCCAGCACATCGCTCTCAAGACCGAAGACATCA
TCACAGCGATTCGCCACTTGAGAGAGAGAGGCCTGGAGTTCTTATCTGTTCCCTCCACGTACTACAAACA
ACTGCGGGAGAAGCTGAAGACGGCCAAGATCAAGGTGAAGGAGAACATTGATGCCCTGGAGGAGCTGAAA
ATCCTGGTGGACTACGACGAGAAAGGCTACCTCCTGCAGATCTTCACCAAACCGGTGCAGGACCGGCCCA
CGCTCTTCCTGGAAGTCATCCAGCGCCACAACCACCAGGGTTT
