>Addgene plasmid #53653 | HPDA-c103 | addgene partial sequence | sequence record 89859 | T7term 5'-GCTAGTTATTGCTCAGCGG-3'
CTTTCGGGCTTTGTTAGCAGCCGGATCTCAGTGGTGGTGGTGGTGGTGCTCGAGTGCGGCCGCAAGCTTG
TCGACGGAGCTCGAATTCGGATCCTCACTTATCGTCGTCATCCTTGTAATCATGGTGGTGATGATGGTGC
GATTGGAAGTAGAGGTTCTCTGCCATGCCGGGCACCACCCCATTGGTCTCCATGTTGGTGAGGTTACCCC
GCAGGTTCTGCTCCTCCTCGAAAGCCTTGAACAGTGAGTTGAAGTTGCCGGCTCCAAAACCCTGGTGGTT
GTGGCGCTGGATGACTTCCAGGAAGAGCGTGGGCCGGTCCTGCACCGGTTTGGTGAAGATCTGCAGGAGG
TAGCCTTTCTCGTCGTAGTCCACCAGGATTTTCAGCTCCTCCAGGGCATCAATGTTCTCCTTCACCTTGA
TCTTGGCCGTCTTCAGCTTCTCCCGCAGTTGTTTGTAGTACGTGGAGGGAACAGATAAGAACTCCAGGCC
TCTCTCTCTCAAGTGGCGAATCGCTGTGATGATGTCTTCGGTCTTGAGAGCGATGTGCTGGACCCCAGCG
CCCCCGTTATAGTCCACATATTCCTGGATCTGGGACTTCTTCTTGCCAGGCGCTGGCTCATTGATGGGCA
TCTTGATGGACTCTTCATAGTTGGCCACCACAATGGATCGCAGAGAGCTATATTCCGTGTGCACCTGCGT
GTCATCCACGGACCAGAAGCGGTGGAACTGCAGGTTTTTCAGGTACCATTCGGAGGCGGACACCATCTCC
TGATCAGGCTGGTTTCCCACAATGTGGTCGATCATCTCCAGACTGCATTTGGGCAGTTTAGGAAGTAGGG
GGTCCATGAACGCTGGGGCCTCATATCCAGGCAAGAATTGGCCGATGTAGTTCATCTTCTCCACCAGGGT
GTGTGTGGTGTCCCCATACGTCTGCAGCACAGCAAACTTCACCTTCCCAAACTTGTCTTGCTCTACC
