[The description below was written by a language model from this plasmid's Addgene catalogue record.]
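Description:
HPDA-c103 is a bacterial expression plasmid built on pNIC-CTHF, a backbone from a structural genomics vector series designed for ligation-independent cloning. It is a high-copy plasmid selected with kanamycin. The record lists a standard cloning strain for propagation and recommends a BL21(DE3) derivative carrying a rare-codon tRNA plasmid for protein production. The promoter is not stated explicitly, but the T7 and T7-terminator sequencing primers and the DE3 expression host point to a T7 promoter-driven cassette, in which transcription depends on T7 RNA polymerase supplied by the host. No feature table is provided, so the origin of replication and other backbone elements cannot be described from the record.

The insert is HPDA, introduced by ligation-independent cloning. The record does not state the source species or give a full gene name. It does note that the construct was designed for structure determination and may not encode the full open reading frame, so it may be a truncated form chosen for expression and crystallisation. The protein carries a C-terminal tag, listed as His6-TEV and described in the depositor comments as a TEV-cleavable His plus FLAG tag. The His6 portion allows purification by immobilised metal affinity chromatography, the FLAG epitope allows antibody-based detection or capture, and the TEV protease site lets the tag be removed after purification. The construct is intended for recombinant production of HPDA protein in E. coli for structural studies, and the depositor comments link it to a deposited structure. Distribution is restricted to academic and nonprofit users.
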