Addgene plasmid #53653: HPDA-c103
Purpose: bacterial expression plasmid
Depositing lab: Nicola Burgess-Brown. Depositing organization: University of Oxford.
Backbone
  Vector backbone: pNIC-CTHF
  Backbone manufacturer: SGC
  Vector type: Bacterial Expression
Growth in bacteria
  Bacterial resistance: Kanamycin, 50 μg/mL
  Growth temperature: 37°C
  Growth strain: Mach1
  Growth instructions: BL21(DE3)-R3-pRARE2 is recommended for expression
  Copy number: High Copy
Gene/Insert
  Gene/Insert name: HPDA (alt name: gi|4504477)
  Mutation: Bacterial expression for structure determination; may not be full ORF, see comments
  Tag / fusion protein: His6-TEV (C terminal on insert)
  Cloning method: Ligation Independent Cloning
  Sequencing primers: 5′ T7; 3′ T7-term
Terms and licenses: Academic/Nonprofit Terms; Industry Terms: Not Available to Industry
Depositor comments: C-terminal His+flag, TEV-cleavable, for LIC cloning. EXP-06-AA9343 http://www.thesgc.org/structures/3ISQ/
How to cite: HPDA-c103 was a gift from Nicola Burgess-Brown (Addgene plasmid # 53653 ; http://n2t.net/addgene:53653 ; RRID:Addgene_53653)
